>Addgene plasmid #184901 | pMRX-No-HaloTag7-mGFP-LC3 | addgene full sequence | sequence record 364094 | Addgene NGS Result
TGGCTCATGTCCAACATTACCGCCATGTTGACATTGATTATTGACTAGTTATTAATAGTAATCAATTACG
GGGTCATTAGTTCATAGCCCATATATGGAGTTCCGCGTTACATAACTTACGGTAAATGGCCCGCCTGGCT
GACCGCCCAACGACCCCCGCCCATTGACGTCAATAATGACGTATGTTCCCATAGTAACGCCAATAGGGAC
TTTCCATTGACGTCAATGGGTGGAGTATTTACGGTAAACTGCCCACTTGGCAGTACATCAAGTGTATCAT
ATGCCAAGTACGCCCCCTATTGACGTCAATGACGGTAAATGGCCCGCCTGGCATTATGCCCAGTACATGA
CCTTATGGGACTTTCCTACTTGGCAGTACATCTACGTATTAGTCATCGCTATTACCATGCTAGAGAACCA
TCAGATGTTTCCAGGGTGCCCCAAGGACCTGAAATGACCCTGTGCCTTATTTGAACTAACCAATCAGTTC
GCTTCTCGCTTCTGTTCGCGCGCTTCTGCTCCCCGAGCTCAATAAAAGAGCCCACAACCCCTCACTCGGC
GCGCCAGTCCTCCGATTGACTGAGTCGCCCGGGTACCCGTGTATCCAATAAACCCTCTTGCAGTTGCATC
CGACTTGTGGTCTCGCTGTTCCTTGGGAGGGTCTCCTCTGAGTGATTGACTACCCGTCAGCGGGGGTCTT
TCATTTGGGGGCTCGTCCGGGATCGGGAGACCCCTGCCCAGGGACCACCGACCCACCACCGGGAGGTAAG
CTGGCCAGCAACTTATCTGTGTCTGTCCGATTGTCTAGTGTCTATGACTGATTTTATGCGCCTGCGTCGG
TACTAGTTAGCTAACTAGCTCTGTATCTGGCGGACCCGTGGTGGAACTGACGAGTTCGGAACACCCGGCC
GCAACCCTGGGAGACGTCCCAGGGACTTCGGGGGCCGTTTTTGTGGCCCGACCTGAGTCCAAAAATCCCG
ATCGTTTTGGACTCTTTGGTGCACCCCCCTTAGAGGAGGGATATGTGGTTCTGGTAGGAGACGAGAACCT
AAAACAGTTCCCGCCTCCGTCTGAATTTTTGCTTTCGGTTTGGGACCGAAGCCGCGCCGCGCGTCTTGTC
TGCTGCAGCATCGTTCTGTGTTGTCTCTGTCTGACTGTGTTTCTGTATTTGTCTGAAAATATGGGCCCGG
GCCAGACTGTTACCACTCCCTTAAGTTTGACCTTAGGTCACTGGAAAGATGTCGAGCGGATCGCTCACAA
CCAGTCGGTAGATGTCAAGAAGAGACGTTGGGTTACCTTCTGCTCTGCAGAATGGCCAACCTTTAACGTC
GGATGGCCGCGAGACGGCACCTTTAACCGAGACCTCATCACCCAGGTTAAGATCAAGGTCTTTTCACCTG
GCCCGCATGGACACCCAGACCAGGTCCCCTACATCGTGACCTGGGAAGCCTTGGCTTTTGACCCCCCTCC
CTGGGTCAAGCCCTTTGTACACCCTAAGCCTCCGCCTCCTCTTCCTCCATCCGCCCCGTCTCTCCCCCTT
GAACCTCCTCGTTCGACCCCGCCTCGATCCTCCCTTTATCCAGCCCTCACTCCTTCTCTAGGCGCCCCCA
TATGGCCATATGAGATCTTATATGGGGCACCCCCGCCCCTTGTAAACTTCCCTGACCCTGACATGACAAG
AGTTACTAACAGCCCCTCTCTCCAAGCTCACTTACAGGCTCTCTACTTAGTCCAGCACGAAGTCTGGAGA
CCTCTGGCGGCAGCCTACCAAGAACAACTGGACCGACCGGTGGTACCTCACCCTTACCGAGTCGGCGACA
CAGTGTGGGTCCGCCGACACCAGACTAAGAACCTAGAACCTCGCTGGAAAGGACCTTACACAGTCCTGCT
GACCACCCCCACCGCCCTCAAAGTAGACGGCATCGCAGCTTGGATACACGCCGCCCACGTGAAGGCTGCC
GACCCCGGGGGTGGACCATCCTCTAGACTGCCGGATCTGCCATCGATATAAAGCTTGCCACCATGGAAAT
CGGTACTGGCTTTCCATTCGACCCCCATTATGTGGAAGTCCTGGGCGAGCGCATGCACTACGTCGATGTT
GGTCCGCGCGATGGCACCCCTGTGCTGTTCCTGCACGGTAACCCGACCTCCTCCTACGTGTGGCGCAACA
TCATCCCGCATGTTGCACCGACCCATCGCTGCATTGCTCCAGACCTGATCGGTATGGGCAAATCCGACAA
ACCAGACCTGGGTTATTTCTTCGACGACCACGTCCGCTTCATGGATGCCTTCATCGAAGCCCTGGGTCTG
GAAGAGGTCGTCCTGGTCATTCACGACTGGGGCTCCGCTCTGGGTTTCCACTGGGCCAAGCGCAATCCAG
AGCGCGTCAAAGGTATTGCATTTATGGAGTTCATCCGCCCTATCCCGACCTGGGACGAATGGCCAGAATT
TGCCCGCGAGACCTTCCAGGCCTTCCGCACCACCGACGTCGGCCGCAAGCTGATCATCGATCAGAACGTT
TTTATCGAGGGTACGCTGCCGATGGGTGTCGTCCGCCCGCTGACTGAAGTCGAGATGGACCATTACCGCG
AGCCGTTCCTGAATCCTGTTGACCGCGAGCCACTGTGGCGCTTCCCAAACGAGCTGCCAATCGCCGGTGA
GCCAGCGAACATCGTCGCGCTGGTCGAAGAATACATGGACTGGCTGCACCAGTCCCCTGTCCCGAAGCTG
CTGTTCTGGGGCACCCCAGGCGTTCTGATCCCACCGGCCGAAGCCGCTCGCCTGGCCAAAAGCCTGCCTA
ACTGCAAGGCTGTGGACATCGGCCCAGGTCTGAATCTGCTGCAAGAAGACAACCCGGACCTGATCGGCAG
CGAGATCGCGCGCTGGCTGTCTACTCTGGAGATTTCCGGTGGTTCAGGCTCGGGATCCGGGGTGAGCAAG
GGCGAGGAGCTGTTCACCGGGGTGGTGCCCATCCTGGTCGAGCTGGACGGCGACGTAAACGGCCACAAGT
TCAGCGTGTCCGGCGAGGGCGAGGGCGATGCCACCTACGGCAAGCTGACCCTGAAGTTCATCTGCACCAC
CGGCAAGCTGCCCGTGCCCTGGCCCACCCTCGTGACCACCCTGACCTACGGCGTGCAGTGCTTCAGCCGC
TACCCCGACCACATGAAGCAGCACGACTTCTTCAAGTCCGCCATGCCCGAAGGCTACGTCCAGGAGCGCA
CCATCTTCTTCAAGGACGACGGCAACTACAAGACCCGCGCCGAGGTGAAGTTCGAGGGCGACACCCTGGT
GAACCGCATCGAGCTGAAGGGCATCGACTTCAAGGAGGACGGCAACATCCTGGGGCACAAGCTGGAGTAC
AACTACAACAGCCACAACGTCTATATCATGGCCGACAAGCAGAAGAACGGCATCAAGGTGAACTTCAAGA
TCCGCCACAACATCGAGGACGGCAGCGTGCAGCTCGCCGACCACTACCAGCAGAACACCCCCATCGGCGA
CGGCCCCGTGCTGCTGCCCGACAACCACTACCTGAGCACCCAGTCCAAACTGAGCAAAGACCCCAACGAG
AAGCGCGATCACATGGTCCTGCTGGAGTTCGTGACCGCCGCCGGGATCACTCTCGGCATGGACGAGCTGT
ACAAGGGTTCAGGCTCGGGATCTGGGAATTCGGGTCCGTCCGAGAAGACCTTCAAACAGCGCCGGAGCTT
CGAACAAAGAGTGGAAGATGTCCGGCTCATCCGGGAGCAGCACCCCACCAAGATCCCAGTGATTATAGAG
CGATACAAGGGTGAGAAGCAGCTGCCCGTCCTGGACAAGACCAAGTTCCTTGTACCTGATCACGTGAATA
TGAGCGAACTCATCAAGATAATTAGAAGGCGCCTGCAGCTCAATGCTAACCAAGCCTTCTTCCTCCTGGT
GAATGGGCACAGCATGGTGAGTGTGTCCACACCCATCTCTGAAGTGTACGAGAGCGAGAGAGATGAAGAC
GGCTTCCTGTACATGGTCTATGCCTCCCAGGAGACGTTCGGGTAATGACTCGAGTAAAGCGGCCGCTACG
TAAATTCCGCCCCCCCCCCTAACGTTACTGGCCGAAGCCGCTTGGAATAAGGCCGGTGTGCGTTTGTCTA
TATGTTATTTTCCACCATATTGCCGTCTTTTGGCAATGTGAGGGCCCGGAAACCTGGCCCTGTCTTCTTG
ACGAGCATTCCTAGGGGTCTTTCCCCTCTCGCCAAAGGAATGCAAGGTCTGTTGAATGTCGTGAAGGAAG
CAGTTCCTCTGGAAGTTTCTTGAAGACAAACAACGTCTGTAGCGACCCTTTGCAGGCAGCGGAACCCCCC
ACCTGGCGACAGGTGCCTCTGCGGCCAAAAGCCACGTGTATAAGATACACCTGCAAAGGCGGCACAACCC
CAGTGCCACGTTGTGAGTTGGATAGTTGTGGAAAGAGTCAAATGGCTCTCCTCAAGCGTATTCAACAAGG
GGCTGAAGGATGCCCAGAAGGTACCCCATTGTATGGGATCTGATCTGGGGCCTCGGTGCACATGCTTTAC
ATGTGTTTAGTCGAGGTTAAAAAAACGTCTAGGCCCCCCGAACCACGGGGACGTGGTTTTCCTTTGAAAA
ACACGATGATAATATGGCCACAACCGTCGACCGCCCGCCCCACGACCCGCAGCGCCCGACCGAAAGGAGC
GCACGACCCCATGGCTCGACGATAAAATAAAAGATTTTATTTAGTCTCCAGAAAAAGGGGGGAATGAAAG
ACCCCACCTGTAGGTTTGGCAAGCTAGCTTAAGTAACGCCATTTTGCAAGGCATGGAAAAATACATAACT
GAGAATAGAGAAGTTCAGATCAAGGTCAGGAACAGATGGAACAGCTGAATATGGGCCAAACAGGATATCT
GTGGTAAGCAGTTCCTGCCCCGGCTCAGGGCCAAGAACAGATGGAACAGCTGAATATGGGCCAAACAGGA
TATCTGTGGTAAGCAGTTCCTGCCCCGGCTCAGGGCCAAGAACAGATGGTCCCCAGATGCGGTCCAGCCC
TCAGCAGTTTCTAGAGAACCATCAGATGTTTCCAGGGTGCCCCAAGGACCTGAAATGACCCTGTGCCTTA
TTTGAACTAACCAATCAGTTCGCTTCTCGCTTCTGTTCGCGCGCTTCTGCTCCCCGAGCTCAATAAAAGA
GCCCACAACCCCTCACTCGGGGCGCCAGTCCTCCGATTGACTGAGTCGCCCGGGTACCCGTGTATCCAAT
AAACCCTCTTGCAGTTGCATCCGACTTGTGGTCTCGCTGTTCCTTGGGAGGGTCTCCTCTGAGTGATTGA
CTACCCGTCAGCGGGGGTCTTTCACATGCAGCATGTATCAAAATTAATTTGGTTTTTTTTCTTAAGTATT
TACATTAAATGGCCATAGTTGCATTAATGAATCGGCCAACGCGCGGGGAGAGGCGGTTTGCGTATTGGGC
GCTCTTCCGCTTCCTCGCTCACTGACTCGCTGCGCTCGGTCGTTCGGCTGCGGCGAGCGGTATCAGCTCA
CTCAAAGGCGGTAATACGGTTATCCACAGAATCAGGGGATAACGCAGGAAAGAACATGTGAGCAAAAGGC
CAGCAAAAGGCCAGGAACCGTAAAAAGGCCGCGTTGCTGGCGTTTTTCCATAGGCTCCGCCCCCCTGACG
AGCATCACAAAAATCGACGCTCAAGTCAGAGGTGGCGAAACCCGACAGGACTATAAAGATACCAGGCGTT
TCCCCCTGGAAGCTCCCTCGTGCGCTCTCCTGTTCCGACCCTGCCGCTTACCGGATACCTGTCCGCCTTT
CTCCCTTCGGGAAGCGTGGCGCTTTCTCATAGCTCACGCTGTAGGTATCTCAGTTCGGTGTAGGTCGTTC
GCTCCAAGCTGGGCTGTGTGCACGAACCCCCCGTTCAGCCCGACCGCTGCGCCTTATCCGGTAACTATCG
TCTTGAGTCCAACCCGGTAAGACACGACTTATCGCCACTGGCAGCAGCCACTGGTAACAGGATTAGCAGA
GCGAGGTATGTAGGCGGTGCTACAGAGTTCTTGAAGTGGTGGCCTAACTACGGCTACACTAGAAGAACAG
TATTTGGTATCTGCGCTCTGCTGAAGCCAGTTACCTTCGGAAAAAGAGTTGGTAGCTCTTGATCCGGCAA
ACAAACCACCGCTGGTAGCGGTGGTTTTTTTGTTTGCAAGCAGCAGATTACGCGCAGAAAAAAAGGATCT
CAAGAAGATCCTTTGATCTTTTCTACGGGGTCTGACGCTCAGTGGAACGAAAACTCACGTTAAGGGATTT
TGGTCATGAGATTATCAAAAAGGATCTTCACCTAGATCCTTTTGCGGCCGGCCGCAAATCAATCTAAAGT
ATATATGAGTAAACTTGGTCTGACAGTTACCAATGCTTAATCAGTGAGGCACCTATCTCAGCGATCTGTC
TATTTCGTTCATCCATAGTTGCCTGACTCCCCGTCGTGTAGATAACTACGATACGGGAGGGCTTACCATC
TGGCCCCAGTGCTGCAATGATACCGCGAGACCCACGCTCACCGGCTCCAGATTTATCAGCAATAAACCAG
CCAGCCGGAAGGGCCGAGCGCAGAAGTGGTCCTGCAACTTTATCCGCCTCCATCCAGTCTATTAATTGTT
GCCGGGAAGCTAGAGTAAGTAGTTCGCCAGTTAATAGTTTGCGCAACGTTGTTGCCATTGCTACAGGCAT
CGTGGTGTCACGCTCGTCGTTTGGTATGGCTTCATTCAGCTCCGGTTCCCAACGATCAAGGCGAGTTACA
TGATCCCCCATGTTGTGCAAAAAAGCGGTTAGCTCCTTCGGTCCTCCGATCGTTGTCAGAAGTAAGTTGG
CCGCAGTGTTATCACTCATGGTTATGGCAGCACTGCATAATTCTCTTACTGTCATGCCATCCGTAAGATG
CTTTTCTGTGACTGGTGAGTACTCAACCAAGTCATTCTGAGAATAGTGTATGCGGCGACCGAGTTGCTCT
TGCCCGGCGTCAACACGGGATAATACCGCGCCACATAGCAGAACTTTAAAAGTGCTCATCATTGGAAAAC
GTTCTTCGGGGCGAAAACTCTCAAGGATCTTACCGCTGTTGAGATCCAGTTCGATGTAACCCACTCGTGC
ACCCAACTGATCTTCAGCATCTTTTACTTTCACCAGCGTTTCTGGGTGAGCAAAAACAGGAAGGCAAAAT
GCCGCAAAAAAGGGAATAAGGGCGACACGGAAATGTTGAATACTCATACTCTTCCTTTTTCAATATTATT
GAAGCATTTATCAGGGTTATTGTCTCATGAGCGGATACATATTTGAATGTATTTAGAAAAATAAACAAAT
AGGGGTTCCGCGCACATTTCCCCGAAAAGTGCCACCTGACGTCTAAGAAACCATTATTATCATGACATTA
ACCTATAAAAATAGGCGTATCACGAGGCCCTTTCGTCTTCACTATAGGAGCTTGGCCCATTGCATACGTT
GTATCCATATCATAATATGTACATTTATAT
Features (pLannotate 1.2.2; 15 found; start..end, strand, type, name):
     30..409     +  enhancer       CMV enhancer: human cytomegalovirus immediate early enhancer
    410..705     +  LTR            3' LTR (ΔU3) (fragment): self-inactivating 3' long terminal repeat (LTR) from Moloney murine leukemia virus
    768..1125    +  misc_feature   MMLV Ψ: packaging signal of Moloney murine leukemia virus (MMLV)
   1190..1606    +  CDS            gag (truncated): truncated Moloney murine leukemia virus (MMLV) gag gene lacking the start codon
   1616..1990    +  misc_feature   pol region: Moloney murine leukemia virus (MMLV) pol region containing the splice acceptor site
   2026..2909    +  CDS            HaloTag® (fragment): modified bacterial dehalogenase that forms covalent bonds with chloroalkane derivatives
   2932..3645    +  CDS            mEGFP: mEGFP is a basic (constitutively fluorescent) green fluorescent protein published in 2002, derived from Aequorea victoria. It has moderate acid sensitivity.
   3676..4032    +  CDS            LC3 (fragment): rat LC3 protein; Map1lc3b; Atg8 family member found on autophagosomes
   4070..4645    +  misc_feature   IRES2: internal ribosome entry site (IRES) of the encephalomyocarditis virus (EMCV)
   4753..4874    +  LTR            3' LTR (ΔU3) (fragment): self-inactivating 3' long terminal repeat (LTR) from Moloney murine leukemia virus
   4875..5344    +  LTR            LTR: long terminal repeat from Moloney murine leukemia virus
   5410..5462    -  CDS            lacI (fragment): lac repressor; lacI; The lac repressor binds to the lac operator to inhibit transcription in E. coli. This inhibition can be relieved by adding lactose or isopropyl-β-D-thiogalactopyranoside (IPTG).
   5645..6233    -  rep_origin     ori: high-copy-number ColE1/pMB1/pBR322/pUC origin of replication
   6397..7257    -  CDS            AmpR: β-lactamase; bla; confers resistance to ampicillin, carbenicillin, and related antibiotics
   7258..7362    -  promoter       AmpR promoter: bla
