[The description below was written by a language model from this plasmid's Addgene catalogue record and pLannotate feature annotations shown in this document.]
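Description:
pMRX-No-HaloTag7-mGFP-LC3 is a Moloney murine leukemia virus (MMLV)-based retroviral vector, catalogued as a mammalian expression plasmid on the pMRX-No backbone, intended for stable expression of an autophagy reporter in mammalian cells. In bacteria it is maintained through a high-copy ColE1/pUC-type origin and selected with ampicillin via the β-lactamase gene and its own promoter. The viral portion begins with a CMV enhancer joined to MMLV LTR sequence, a hybrid 5' LTR arrangement that drives transcription of the viral genome in packaging cells. This is followed by the Ψ packaging signal, a truncated gag lacking its start codon, and a pol fragment carrying the splice acceptor. MMLV LTR sequence closes the provirus at the 3' end. These elements allow the RNA to be packaged into retroviral particles and integrated into target cells when the viral proteins are supplied in trans.

The payload is a single fusion open reading frame of HaloTag7, monomeric EGFP and rat LC3B (a 357 bp insert), with both tags N-terminal to LC3. No separate internal promoter is annotated, so expression presumably comes from the LTR-driven transcript. An EMCV IRES lies downstream of LC3, but no coding sequence is annotated after it and no mammalian selection marker appears in the record, which may be what the "No" in the backbone name refers to. LC3 is an Atg8 family member that associates with autophagosomes, carrying the fused reporter to lysosomes. HaloTag binds chloroalkane ligands covalently, which enables pulse labelling. According to the record and associated publication title, the construct serves in a pulse-chasable reporter processing assay to measure autophagic flux.
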