Addgene plasmid #184901: pMRX-No-HaloTag7-mGFP-LC3
Purpose: Stable expression of HaloTag7-mGFP-LC3 in mammalian cells to measure autophagic flux
Depositing lab: Noboru Mizushima. Depositing organization: The University of Tokyo. Publication: A pulse-chasable reporter processing assay for mammalian autophagic flux with HaloTag. Yim WW, Yamamoto H, Mizushima N. Elife. 2022 Aug 8;11. pii: 78923. doi: 10.7554/eLife.78923. PubMed 35938926.
Backbone
  Vector backbone: pMRX-No
  Vector type: Mammalian Expression
Growth in bacteria
  Bacterial resistance: Ampicillin, 100 μg/mL
  Growth temperature: 37°C
  Growth strain: DH5alpha
  Copy number: Unknown
Gene/Insert
  Gene/Insert name: LC3B
  Species: R. norvegicus (rat)
  Insert size (bp): 357
  Tag / fusion protein: HaloTag7 (N terminal on insert); monomeric EGFP (N terminal on insert)
Terms and licenses: Academic/Nonprofit Terms; Industry Terms: Not Available to Industry
How to cite: pMRX-No-HaloTag7-mGFP-LC3 was a gift from Noboru Mizushima (Addgene plasmid # 184901 ; http://n2t.net/addgene:184901 ; RRID:Addgene_184901)
